Addgene plasmid #130036: pRDAX-509 C-Tag GFP[2] L32 Itgb1 EBPF2
Purpose: PPI (BiFC/TriFC) assay vector
Depositing lab: Gary Lewin. Depositing organization: Max-Delbrueck-Centrum fuer Molekulare Medizin (MDC).
Backbone
  Vector backbone: custom built
  Vector type: Mammalian Expression
Growth in bacteria
  Bacterial resistance: Ampicillin, 100 μg/mL
  Growth temperature: 37°C
  Growth strain: DH5alpha
  Copy number: High Copy
Gene/Insert
  Gene/Insert name: Itgb1
  Species: M. musculus (mouse)
  Entrez Gene: Itgb1 (a.k.a. 4633401G24Rik, CD29, Fnrb, Gm9863, gpIIa)
  Cloning method: Restriction Enzyme; 5′ cloning site unknown (unknown if destroyed); 3′ cloning site unknown (unknown if destroyed)
Terms and licenses: Academic/Nonprofit Terms; Industry Terms: Not Available to Industry
How to cite: pRDAX-509 C-Tag GFP[2] L32 Itgb1 EBPF2 was a gift from Gary Lewin (Addgene plasmid # 130036 ; http://n2t.net/addgene:130036 ; RRID:Addgene_130036)
