[The description below was written by a language model from this plasmid's Addgene catalogue record and pLannotate feature annotations shown in this document.]
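Description:
pRDAX-509 C-Tag GFP[2] L32 Itgb1 EBPF2 is a custom-built mammalian expression plasmid of about 8.4 kb, designed as a protein–protein interaction assay vector for bimolecular or trimolecular fluorescence complementation (BiFC/TriFC). It is maintained in E. coli through a high-copy ColE1/pUC-type origin and selected with ampicillin via the β-lactamase gene and its native promoter.

The expression cassette is driven by the human CMV immediate early enhancer and promoter, followed by a chimeric β-globin/immunoglobulin intron that promotes efficient processing of the transcript. Downstream lies the coding sequence of mouse integrin β1 (Itgb1, CD29). The plasmid name indicates that this protein carries a C-terminal split-GFP fragment (GFP[2]) joined through a linker (L32). The automated annotation did not call such a fragment, but an unannotated stretch of roughly 170 nt sits between the end of the Itgb1 match and the IRES, where a short tag and linker would be expected. Fluorescence would be reconstituted only when the tagged integrin comes close to a partner carrying the complementary GFP piece or pieces.

An EMCV IRES then allows cap-independent translation of EBFP2 from the same transcript, giving a blue fluorescent marker that identifies transfected cells and reports expression independently of complementation. The transcript's 3′ region contains a second copy of the chimeric intron, a WPRE that enhances RNA stability and expression, and the bovine growth hormone polyadenylation signal. Further downstream are a T3 promoter, a β-globin fragment and a rabbit β-globin poly(A) signal, which appear to be backbone remnants. The record does not state the cloning sites used.
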