Features (pLannotate 1.2.2; 16 found; start..end, strand, type, name):
    155..532     +  enhancer       CMV enhancer: human cytomegalovirus immediate early enhancer
    534..733     +  promoter       CMV promoter: human cytomegalovirus (CMV) immediate early promoter
    872..1004    +  intron         chimeric intron: chimera between introns from human β-globin and immunoglobulin heavy chain genes
   1025..3418    +  CDS            Itgb1 (sequence withheld): ITB1_MOUSE - Experimental evidence at protein level: Swiss-Prot protein existence level 1. [Isoform 2]: Isoform 2 displaces isoform 1 in striated muscles. From Mus musculus (Mouse).
   3594..4180    +  misc_feature   IRES2: internal ribosome entry site (IRES) of the encephalomyocarditis virus (EMCV)
   4181..4900    +  CDS            EBFP2: enhanced blue variant of GFP (Ai et al., 2007) mammalian codon-optimized
   4946..5078    +  intron         chimeric intron: chimera between introns from human β-globin and immunoglobulin heavy chain genes
   5087..5675    +  misc_feature   WPRE: woodchuck hepatitis virus posttranscriptional regulatory element
   5679..5695    +  misc_feature   MCS (fragment): pUC18/19 multiple cloning site
   5708..5819    +  polyA_signal   bGH poly(A) signal: bovine growth hormone polyadenylation signal
   5915..5933    -  promoter       T3 promoter: promoter for bacteriophage T3 RNA polymerase
   5992..6066    +  CDS            HBB (fragment): HBB_PONPY - Experimental evidence at transcript level: Swiss-Prot protein existence level 2. Involved in oxygen transport from the lung to the various peripheral tissues. From Pongo pygmaeus (Bornean orangutan).
   6137..6192    +  polyA_signal   β-globin poly(A) signal: rabbit β-globin polyadenylation signal (Gil and Proudfoot, 1987)
   6571..7159    -  rep_origin     ori: high-copy-number ColE1/pMB1/pBR322/pUC origin of replication
   7330..8190    -  CDS            AmpR: β-lactamase; bla; confers resistance to ampicillin, carbenicillin, and related antibiotics
   8191..8295    -  promoter       AmpR promoter: bla
>Addgene plasmid #130036 | pRDAX-509 C-Tag GFP[2] L32 Itgb1 EBPF2 | depositor full sequence | sequence record 249414 | Full Sequence
GCCTGCCTCCAGGCCTCAATATTGGCCATTAGCCATATTATTCATTGGTTATATAGCATAAATCAATATT
GGCTATTGGCCATTGCATACGTTGTATCTATATCATAATATGTACATTTATATTGGCTCATGTCCAATAT
GACCGCCATGTTGGCATTGATTATTGACTAGTTATTAATAGTAATCAATTACGGGGTCATTAGTTCATAG
CCCATATATGGAGTTCCGCGTTACATAACTTACGGTAAATGGCCCGCCTGGCTGACCGCCCAACGACCCC
CGCCCATTGACGTCAATAATGACGTATGTTCCCATAGTAACGCCAATAGGGACTTTCCATTGACGTCAAT
GGGTGGAGTATTTACGGTAAACTGCCCACTTGGCAGTACATCAAGTGTATCATATGCCAAGTCCGCCCCC
TATTGACGTCAATGACGGTAAATGGCCCGCCTGGCATTATGCCCAGTACATGACCTTACGGGACTTTCCT
ACTTGGCAGTACATCTACGTATTAGTCATCGCTATTACCATGGTGATGCGGTTTTGGCAGTACACCAATG
GGCGTGGATAGCGGTTTGACTCACGGGGATTTCCAAGTCTCCACCCCATTGACGTCAATGGGAGTTTGTT
TTGGCACCAAAATCAACGGGACTTTCCAAAATGTCGTAATAACCCCGCCCCGTTGACGCAAATGGGCGGT
AGGCGTGTACGGTGGGAGGTCTATATAAGCAGAGCTCGTTTAGTGAACCGTCAGATCACTAGAAGCTTTA
TTGCGGTAGTTTATCACAGTTAAATTGCTAACGCAGTCAGTGCTTCTGACACAACAGTCTCGAACTTAAG
CTGCAGAAGTTGGTCGTGAGGCACTGGGCAGGTAAGTATCAAGGTTACAAGACAGGTTTAAGGAGACCAA
TAGAAACTGGGCTTGTCGAGACAGAGAAGACTCTTGCGTTTCTGATAGGCACCTATTGGTCTTACTGACA
TCCACTTTGCCTTTCTCTCCACAGGTGTCCACTCCCAGGCCACC
[2394 nt withheld, positions 1025-3418]
GACGTGGGTGGCGGAGGGAGCGAAGGCGGCGGATCCGGAGGGCCTGGCTCTGGCGGAGAGGGGAGCGCTG
GAGGCGGGTCAGCCGGTGGTGGGAGTGAAAAGAGGGACCACATGGTGCTGCTCGAGTACGTCACAGCAGC
TGGCATCACCGATGCCAGCTAAGAATTCAGATCCGCCCCTCTCCCTCCCCCCCCCCTAACGTTACTGGCC
GAAGCCGCTTGGAATAAGGCCGGTGTGCGTTTGTCTATATGTTATTTTCCACCATATTGCCGTCTTTTGG
CAATGTGAGGGCCCGGAAACCTGGCCCTGTCTTCTTGACGAGCATTCCTAGGGGTCTTTCCCCTCTCGCC
AAAGGAATGCAAGGTCTGTTGAATGTCGTGAAGGAAGCAGTTCCTCTGGTAGCTTCTTGAAGACAAACAA
CGTCTGTAGCGACCCTTTGCAGGCAGCGGAACCCCCCACCTGGCGACAGGTGCCTCTGCGGCCAAAAGCC
ACGTGTATAAGATACACCTGCAAAGGCGGCACAACCCCAGTGCCACGTTGTGAGTTGGATAGTTGTGGAA
AGAGTCAAATGGCTCTCCTCAAGCGTATTCAACAAGGGGCTGAAGGATGCCCAGAAGGTACCCCATTGTA
TGGGATCTGATCTGGGGCCTCGGTACACATGCTTTACATGTGTTTAGTCGAGGTTAAAAAAACGTCTAGG
CCCCCCGAACCACGGGGACGTGGTTTTCCTTTGAAAAACACGATGATAATATGGCCACAACCATGGTGAG
CAAGGGCGAGGAGCTGTTCACCGGGGTGGTGCCCATCCTGGTCGAGCTGGACGGCGACGTAAACGGCCAC
AAGTTCAGCGTGAGGGGCGAGGGCGAGGGCGATGCCACCAACGGCAAGCTGACCCTGAAGTTCATCTGCA
CCACCGGCAAGCTGCCCGTGCCCTGGCCCACCCTCGTGACCACCCTGAGCCACGGCGTGCAGTGCTTCGC
CCGCTACCCCGACCACATGAAGCAGCACGACTTCTTCAAGTCCGCCATGCCCGAAGGCTACGTCCAGGAG
CGCACCATCTTCTTCAAGGACGACGGCACCTACAAGACCCGCGCCGAGGTGAAGTTCGAGGGCGACACCC
TGGTGAACCGCATCGAGCTGAAGGGCGTCGACTTCAAGGAGGACGGCAACATCCTGGGGCACAAGCTGGA
GTACAACTTCAACAGCCACAACATCTATATCATGGCCGTCAAGCAGAAGAACGGCATCAAGGTGAACTTC
AAGATCCGCCACAACGTGGAGGACGGCAGCGTGCAGCTCGCCGACCACTACCAGCAGAACACCCCCATCG
GCGACGGCCCCGTGCTGCTGCCCGACAGCCACTACCTGAGCACCCAGTCCGTGCTGAGCAAAGACCCCAA
CGAGAAGCGCGATCACATGGTCCTGCTGGAGTTCCGCACCGCCGCCGGGATCACTCTCGGCATGGACGAG
CTGTACAAGTAAACCGGTGCTCGAGGTACCGATGAATAGCTAAGGTCGAGGCCGCAGGTAAGTATCAAGG
TTACAAGACAGGTTTAAGGAGACCAATAGAAACTGGGCTTGTCGAGACAGAGAAGACTCTTGCGTTTCTG
ATAGGCACCTATTGGTCTTACTGACATCCACTTTGCCTTTCTCTCCACAGGTGTCGACAATCAACCTCTG
GATTACAAAATTTGTGAAAGATTGACTGGTATTCTTAACTATGTTGCTCCTTTTACGCTATGTGGATACG
CTGCTTTAATGCCTTTGTATCATGCTATTGCTTCCCGTATGGCTTTCATTTTCTCCTCCTTGTATAAATC
CTGGTTGCTGTCTCTTTATGAGGAGTTGTGGCCCGTTGTCAGGCAACGTGGCGTGGTGTGCACTGTGTTT
GCTGACGCAACCCCCACTGGTTGGGGCATTGCCACCACCTGTCAGCTCCTTTCCGGGACTTTCGCTTTCC
CCCTCCCTATTGCCACGGCGGAACTCATCGCCGCCTGCCTTGCCCGCTGCTGGACAGGGGCTCGGCTGTT
GGGCACTGACAATTCCGTGGTGTTGTCGGGGAAGCTGACGTCCTTTCCATGGCTGCTCGCCTGTGTTGCC
ACCTGGATTCTGCGCGGGACGTCCTTCTGCTACGTCCCTTCGGCCCTCAATCCAGCGGACCTTCCTTCCC
GCGGCCTGCTGCCGGCTCTGCGGCCTCTTCCGCGTCTTCGCCTTCGCCCTCAGACGAGTCGGATCTCCCT
TTGGGCCGCCTCCCCGCCTGGAATTCGAGCTCGGTACGATCAGCCTCGACTGTGCCTTCTAGTTGCCAGC
CATCTGTTGTTTGCCCCTCCCCCGTGCCTTCCTTGACCCTGGAAGGTGCCACTCCCACTGTCCTTTCCTA
ATAAAATGAGGAAATTGCATCGCATTGTCTGAGTAGGTGTCATTCTATTCTGGGGGGTGGGGTGGGGCAG
GACAGCAAGGGGGAGGATTGGGAAGACAATAGCCCAGCTTTTGTTCCCTTTAGTGAGGGTTAATTGCGCG
CTTGGCGTAATCATGGTCATAGCTGTTTCCTGTGTGAAATTGTTATCCGCTAATTCACTCCTCAGGTGCA
GGCTGCCTATCAGAAGGTGGTGGCTGGTGTGGCCAATGCCCTGGCTCACAAATACCACTGAGATCTTTTT
CCCTCTGCCAAAAATTATGGGGACATCATGAAGCCCCTTGAGCATCTGACTTCTGGCTAATAAAGGAAAT
TTATTTTCATTGCAATAGTGTGTTGGAATTTTTTGTGTCTCTCACTCGGAAGGACATATGGGAGGGCAAA
TCATTTAAAACATCAGAATGAGTATTTGGTTTAGAGTTTGGCAACATATGCCCATATGCTGGCTGCCATG
AACAAAGGTTGGCTATAAAGAGGTCATCAGTATATGAAACAGCCCCCTGCTGTCCATTCCTTATTCCATA
GAAAAGCCTTGACTTGAGGTTAGATTTTTTTTATATTTTGTTTTGTGTTATTTTTTTCTTTAACATCCCT
AAAATTTTCCTTACATGTTTTACTAGCCAGATTTTTCCTCCTCTCCTGACTACTCCCAGTCATAGCTGTC
CCTCTTCTCTTATGGAGATCGGCCGGCCGCCGGCGTCGACGCGCGCGGCCGCGGCGCGCCGTTGCTGGCG
TTTTTCCATAGGCTCCGCCCCCCTGACGAGCATCACAAAAATCGACGCTCAAGTCAGAGGTGGCGAAACC
CGACAGGACTATAAAGATACCAGGCGTTTCCCCCTGGAAGCTCCCTCGTGCGCTCTCCTGTTCCGACCCT
GCCGCTTACCGGATACCTGTCCGCCTTTCTCCCTTCGGGAAGCGTGGCGCTTTCTCATAGCTCACGCTGT
AGGTATCTCAGTTCGGTGTAGGTCGTTCGCTCCAAGCTGGGCTGTGTGCACGAACCCCCCGTTCAGCCCG
ACCGCTGCGCCTTATCCGGTAACTATCGTCTTGAGTCCAACCCGGTAAGACACGACTTATCGCCACTGGC
AGCAGCCACTGGTAACAGGATTAGCAGAGCGAGGTATGTAGGCGGTGCTACAGAGTTCTTGAAGTGGTGG
CCTAACTACGGCTACACTAGAAGAACAGTATTTGGTATCTGCGCTCTGCTGAAGCCAGTTACCTTCGGAA
AAAGAGTTGGTAGCTCTTGATCCGGCAAACAAACCACCGCTGGTAGCGGTGGTTTTTTTGTTTGCAAGCA
GCAGATTACGCGCAGAAAAAAAGGATCTCAAGAAGATCCTTTGATCTTTTCTACGGGGTCTGACGCTCAG
TGGAACGAAAACTCACGTTAAGGGATTTTGGTCATGAGATTATCAAAAAGGATCTTCACCTAGATCCTTT
TAAATTAAAAATGAAGTTTTAAATCAATCTAAAGTATATATGAGTAAACTTGGTCTGACAGTTACCAATG
CTTAATCAGTGAGGCACCTATCTCAGCGATCTGTCTATTTCGTTCATCCATAGTTGCCTGACTCCCCGTC
GTGTAGATAACTACGATACGGGAGGGCTTACCATCTGGCCCCAGTGCTGCAATGATACCGCGAGACCCAC
GCTCACCGGCTCCAGATTTATCAGCAATAAACCAGCCAGCCGGAAGGGCCGAGCGCAGAAGTGGTCCTGC
AACTTTATCCGCCTCCATCCAGTCTATTAATTGTTGCCGGGAAGCTAGAGTAAGTAGTTCGCCAGTTAAT
AGTTTGCGCAACGTTGTTGCCATTGCTACAGGCATCGTGGTGTCACGCTCGTCGTTTGGTATGGCTTCAT
TCAGCTCCGGTTCCCAACGATCAAGGCGAGTTACATGATCCCCCATGTTGTGCAAAAAAGCGGTTAGCTC
CTTCGGTCCTCCGATCGTTGTCAGAAGTAAGTTGGCCGCAGTGTTATCACTCATGGTTATGGCAGCACTG
CATAATTCTCTTACTGTCATGCCATCCGTAAGATGCTTTTCTGTGACTGGTGAGTACTCAACCAAGTCAT
TCTGAGAATAGTGTATGCGGCGACCGAGTTGCTCTTGCCCGGCGTCAATACGGGATAATACCGCGCCACA
TAGCAGAACTTTAAAAGTGCTCATCATTGGAAAACGTTCTTCGGGGCGAAAACTCTCAAGGATCTTACCG
CTGTTGAGATCCAGTTCGATGTAACCCACTCGTGCACCCAACTGATCTTCAGCATCTTTTACTTTCACCA
GCGTTTCTGGGTGAGCAAAAACAGGAAGGCAAAATGCCGCAAAAAAGGGAATAAGGGCGACACGGAAATG
TTGAATACTCATACTCTTCCTTTTTCAATATTATTGAAGCATTTATCAGGGTTATTGTCTCATGAGCGGA
TACATATTTGAATGTATTTAGAAAAATAAACAAATAGGGGTTCCGCGCACATTTCCCCGAAAAGTGCCAC
CTGACGTCTAAGAAACCATTATTATCATGACATTAACCTATAAAAATAGGCGTATCACGAGGCCCTTTCG
TCTACGCGCGCGCCGGCGGCGCGCCGTCGACGGCCGGCCGCGGCCGC
